>Addgene plasmid #127376 | pX330-sgR26 | addgene full sequence | sequence record 248005 | Addgene NGS Result
GAGGGCCTATTTCCCATGATTCCTTCATATTTGCATATACGATACAAGGCTGTTAGAGAGATAATTGGAA
TTAATTTGACTGTAAACACAAAGATATTAGTACAAAATACGTGACGTAGAAAGTAATAATTTCTTGGGTA
GTTTGCAGTTTTAAAATTATGTTTTAAAATGGACTATCATATGCTTACCGTAACTTGAAAGTATTTCGAT
TTCTTGGCTTTATATATCTTGTGGAAAGGACGAAACACCGACTCCAGTCTTTCTAGAAGAGTTTTAGAGC
TAGAAATAGCAAGTTAAAATAAGGCTAGTCCGTTATCAACTTGAAAAAGTGGCACCGAGTCGGTGCTTTT
TTGTTTTAGAGCTAGAAATAGCAAGTTAAAATAAGGCTAGTCCGTTTTTAGCGCGTGCGCCAATTCTGCA
GACAAATGGCTCTAGAGGTACCCGTTACATAACTTACGGTAAATGGCCCGCCTGGCTGACCGCCCAACGA
CCCCCGCCCATTGACGTCAATAGTAACGCCAATAGGGACTTTCCATTGACGTCAATGGGTGGAGTATTTA
CGGTAAACTGCCCACTTGGCAGTACATCAAGTGTATCATATGCCAAGTACGCCCCCTATTGACGTCAATG
ACGGTAAATGGCCCGCCTGGCATTGTGCCCAGTACATGACCTTATGGGACTTTCCTACTTGGCAGTACAT
CTACGTATTAGTCATCGCTATTACCATGGTCGAGGTGAGCCCCACGTTCTGCTTCACTCTCCCCATCTCC
CCCCCCTCCCCACCCCCAATTTTGTATTTATTTATTTTTTAATTATTTTGTGCAGCGATGGGGGCGGGGG
GGGGGGGGGGGCGCGCGCCRGGCGGGGCGGGGCGGGGCGGGGGGCGGGGCGGGGCGAGGCGGAGAGGTGC
GGCGGCAGCCAATCAGAGCGGCGCGCTCCGAAAGTTTCCTTTTATGGCGAGGCGGCGGCGGCGGCGGCCC
TATAAAAAGCGAAGCGCGCGGCGGGCGGGAGTCGCTGCGCGCTGCCTTCGCCCCGTGCCCCGCTCCGCCG
CCGCCTCGCGCCGCCCGCCCCGGCTCTGACTGACCGCGTTACTCCCACAGGTGAGCGGGCGGGACGGCCC
TTCTCCTCCGGGCTGTAATTAGCTGAGCAAGAGGTAAGGGTTTAAGGGATGGTTGGTTGGTGGGGTATTA
ATGTTTAATTACCTGGAGCACCTGCCTGAAATCACTTTTTTTCAGGTTGGACCGGTGCCACCATGGACTA
TAAGGACCACGACGGAGACTACAAGGATCATGATATTGATTACAAAGACGATGACGATAAGATGGCCCCA
AAGAAGAAGCGGAAGGTCGGTATCCACGGAGTCCCAGCAGCCGACAAGAAGTACAGCATCGGCCTGGACA
TCGGCACCAACTCTGTGGGCTGGGCCGTGATCACCGACGAGTACAAGGTGCCCAGCAAGAAATTCAAGGT
GCTGGGCAACACCGACCGGCACAGCATCAAGAAGAACCTGATCGGAGCCCTGCTGTTCGACAGCGGCGAA
ACAGCCGAGGCCACCCGGCTGAAGAGAACCGCCAGAAGAAGATACACCAGACGGAAGAACCGGATCTGCT
ATCTGCAAGAGATCTTCAGCAACGAGATGGCCAAGGTGGACGACAGCTTCTTCCACAGACTGGAAGAGTC
CTTCCTGGTGGAAGAGGATAAGAAGCACGAGCGGCACCCCATCTTCGGCAACATCGTGGACGAGGTGGCC
TACCACGAGAAGTACCCCACCATCTACCACCTGAGAAAGAAACTGGTGGACAGCACCGACAAGGCCGACC
TGCGGCTGATCTATCTGGCCCTGGCCCACATGATCAAGTTCCGGGGCCACTTCCTGATCGAGGGCGACCT
GAACCCCGACAACAGCGACGTGGACAAGCTGTTCATCCAGCTGGTGCAGACCTACAACCAGCTGTTCGAG
GAAAACCCCATCAACGCCAGCGGCGTGGACGCCAAGGCCATCCTGTCTGCCAGACTGAGCAAGAGCAGAC
GGCTGGAAAATCTGATCGCCCAGCTGCCCGGCGAGAAGAAGAATGGCCTGTTCGGAAACCTGATTGCCCT
GAGCCTGGGCCTGACCCCCAACTTCAAGAGCAACTTCGACCTGGCCGAGGATGCCAAACTGCAGCTGAGC
AAGGACACCTACGACGACGACCTGGACAACCTGCTGGCCCAGATCGGCGACCAGTACGCCGACCTGTTTC
TGGCCGCCAAGAACCTGTCCGACGCCATCCTGCTGAGCGACATCCTGAGAGTGAACACCGAGATCACCAA
GGCCCCCCTGAGCGCCTCTATGATCAAGAGATACGACGAGCACCACCAGGACCTGACCCTGCTGAAAGCT
CTCGTGCGGCAGCAGCTGCCTGAGAAGTACAAAGAGATTTTCTTCGACCAGAGCAAGAACGGCTACGCCG
GCTACATTGACGGCGGAGCCAGCCAGGAAGAGTTCTACAAGTTCATCAAGCCCATCCTGGAAAAGATGGA
CGGCACCGAGGAACTGCTCGTGAAGCTGAACAGAGAGGACCTGCTGCGGAAGCAGCGGACCTTCGACAAC
GGCAGCATCCCCCACCAGATCCACCTGGGAGAGCTGCACGCCATTCTGCGGCGGCAGGAAGATTTTTACC
CATTCCTGAAGGACAACCGGGAAAAGATCGAGAAGATCCTGACCTTCCGCATCCCCTACTACGTGGGCCC
TCTGGCCAGGGGAAACAGCAGATTCGCCTGGATGACCAGAAAGAGCGAGGAAACCATCACCCCCTGGAAC
TTCGAGGAAGTGGTGGACAAGGGCGCTTCCGCCCAGAGCTTCATCGAGCGGATGACCAACTTCGATAAGA
ACCTGCCCAACGAGAAGGTGCTGCCCAAGCACAGCCTGCTGTACGAGTACTTCACCGTGTATAACGAGCT
GACCAAAGTGAAATACGTGACCGAGGGAATGAGAAAGCCCGCCTTCCTGAGCGGCGAGCAGAAAAAGGCC
ATCGTGGACCTGCTGTTCAAGACCAACCGGAAAGTGACCGTGAAGCAGCTGAAAGAGGACTACTTCAAGA
AAATCGAGTGCTTCGACTCCGTGGAAATCTCCGGCGTGGAAGATCGGTTCAACGCCTCCCTGGGCACATA
CCACGATCTGCTGAAAATTATCAAGGACAAGGACTTCCTGGACAATGAGGAAAACGAGGACATTCTGGAA
GATATCGTGCTGACCCTGACACTGTTTGAGGACAGAGAGATGATCGAGGAACGGCTGAAAACCTATGCCC
ACCTGTTCGACGACAAAGTGATGAAGCAGCTGAAGCGGCGGAGATACACCGGCTGGGGCAGGCTGAGCCG
GAAGCTGATCAACGGCATCCGGGACAAGCAGTCCGGCAAGACAATCCTGGATTTCCTGAAGTCCGACGGC
TTCGCCAACAGAAACTTCATGCAGCTGATCCACGACGACAGCCTGACCTTTAAAGAGGACATCCAGAAAG
CCCAGGTGTCCGGCCAGGGCGATAGCCTGCACGAGCACATTGCCAATCTGGCCGGCAGCCCCGCCATTAA
GAAGGGCATCCTGCAGACAGTGAAGGTGGTGGACGAGCTCGTGAAAGTGATGGGCCGGCACAAGCCCGAG
AACATCGTGATCGAAATGGCCAGAGAGAACCAGACCACCCAGAAGGGACAGAAGAACAGCCGCGAGAGAA
TGAAGCGGATCGAAGAGGGCATCAAAGAGCTGGGCAGCCAGATCCTGAAAGAACACCCCGTGGAAAACAC
CCAGCTGCAGAACGAGAAGCTGTACCTGTACTACCTGCAGAATGGGCGGGATATGTACGTGGACCAGGAA
CTGGACATCAACCGGCTGTCCGACTACGATGTGGACCATATCGTGCCTCAGAGCTTTCTGAAGGACGACT
CCATCGACAACAAGGTGCTGACCAGAAGCGACAAGAACCGGGGCAAGAGCGACAACGTGCCCTCCGAAGA
GGTCGTGAAGAAGATGAAGAACTACTGGCGGCAGCTGCTGAACGCCAAGCTGATTACCCAGAGAAAGTTC
GACAATCTGACCAAGGCCGAGAGAGGCGGCCTGAGCGAACTGGATAAGGCCGGCTTCATCAAGAGACAGC
TGGTGGAAACCCGGCAGATCACAAAGCACGTGGCACAGATCCTGGACTCCCGGATGAACACTAAGTACGA
CGAGAATGACAAGCTGATCCGGGAAGTGAAAGTGATCACCCTGAAGTCCAAGCTGGTGTCCGATTTCCGG
AAGGATTTCCAGTTTTACAAAGTGCGCGAGATCAACAACTACCACCACGCCCACGACGCCTACCTGAACG
CCGTCGTGGGAACCGCCCTGATCAAAAAGTACCCTAAGCTGGAAAGCGAGTTCGTGTACGGCGACTACAA
GGTGTACGACGTGCGGAAGATGATCGCCAAGAGCGAGCAGGAAATCGGCAAGGCTACCGCCAAGTACTTC
TTCTACAGCAACATCATGAACTTTTTCAAGACCGAGATTACCCTGGCCAACGGCGAGATCCGGAAGCGGC
CTCTGATCGAGACAAACGGCGAAACCGGGGAGATCGTGTGGGATAAGGGCCGGGATTTTGCCACCGTGCG
GAAAGTGCTGAGCATGCCCCAAGTGAATATCGTGAAAAAGACCGAGGTGCAGACAGGCGGCTTCAGCAAA
GAGTCTATCCTGCCCAAGAGGAACAGCGATAAGCTGATCGCCAGAAAGAAGGACTGGGACCCTAAGAAGT
ACGGCGGCTTCGACAGCCCCACCGTGGCCTATTCTGTGCTGGTGGTGGCCAAAGTGGAAAAGGGCAAGTC
CAAGAAACTGAAGAGTGTGAAAGAGCTGCTGGGGATCACCATCATGGAAAGAAGCAGCTTCGAGAAGAAT
CCCATCGACTTTCTGGAAGCCAAGGGCTACAAAGAAGTGAAAAAGGACCTGATCATCAAGCTGCCTAAGT
ACTCCCTGTTCGAGCTGGAAAACGGCCGGAAGAGAATGCTGGCCTCTGCCGGCGAACTGCAGAAGGGAAA
CGAACTGGCCCTGCCCTCCAAATATGTGAACTTCCTGTACCTGGCCAGCCACTATGAGAAGCTGAAGGGC
TCCCCCGAGGATAATGAGCAGAAACAGCTGTTTGTGGAACAGCACAAGCACTACCTGGACGAGATCATCG
AGCAGATCAGCGAGTTCTCCAAGAGAGTGATCCTGGCCGACGCTAATCTGGACAAAGTGCTGTCCGCCTA
CAACAAGCACCGGGATAAGCCCATCAGAGAGCAGGCCGAGAATATCATCCACCTGTTTACCCTGACCAAT
CTGGGAGCCCCTGCCGCCTTCAAGTACTTTGACACCACCATCGACCGGAAGAGGTACACCAGCACCAAAG
AGGTGCTGGACGCCACCCTGATCCACCAGAGCATCACCGGCCTGTACGAGACACGGATCGACCTGTCTCA
GCTGGGAGGCGACAAAAGGCCGGCGGCCACGAAAAAGGCCGGCCAGGCAAAAAAGAAAAAGTAAGAATTC
CTAGAGCTCGCTGATCAGCCTCGACTGTGCCTTCTAGTTGCCAGCCATCTGTTGTTTGCCCCTCCCCCGT
GCCTTCCTTGACCCTGGAAGGTGCCACTCCCACTGTCCTTTCCTAATAAAATGAGGAAATTGCATCGCAT
TGTCTGAGTAGGTGTCATTCTATTCTGGGGGGTGGGGTGGGGCAGGACAGCAAGGGGGAGGATTGGGAAG
AGAATAGCAGGCATGCTGGGGAGCGGCCGCAGGAACCCCTAGTGATGGAGTTGGCCACTCCCTCTCTGCG
CGCTCGCTCGCTCACTGAGGCCGGGCGACCAAAGGTCGCCCGACGCCCGGGCTTTGCCCGGGCGGCCTCA
GTGAGCGAGCGAGCGCGCAGCTGCCTGCAGGGGCGCCTGATGCGGTATTTTCTCCTTACGCATCTGTGCG
GTATTTCACACCGCATA
[95 nt withheld, positions 5968-6062]
T
[46 nt withheld, positions 6064-6109]
C
[141 nt withheld, positions 6111-6251]
CCTTTGACGTTGGAGTCCACGTTCTTT
[37 nt withheld, positions 6279-6315]
ACTCTATCTCGGGCTATTCTTTTGATTTATAAGGGATTTTGCCGATTTCGGTCTATTGGTTAAAAAATGA
GCTGATTTAACAAAAATTTAACGCGAATTTTAACAAAATATTAACGTTTACAATTTTATGGTGCACTCTC
AGTACAATCTGCTCTGATGCCGCATAGTTAAGCCAGCCCCGACACCCGCCAACACCCGCTGACGCGCCCT
GACGGGCTTGTCTGCTCCCGGCATCCGCTTACAGACAAGCTGTGACCGTCTCCGGGAGCTGCATGTGTCA
GAGGTTTTCACCGTCATCACCGAAACGCGCGAGACGAAAGGGCCTCGTGATACGCCTATTTTTATAGGTT
AATGTCATGATAATAATGGTTTCTTAGACGTCAGGTGGCACTTTTCGGGGAAATGTGCGCGGAACCCCTA
TTTGTTTATTTTTCTAAATACATTCAAATATGTATCCGCTCATGAGACAATAACCCTGATAAATGCTTCA
ATAATATTGAAAAAGGAAGAGTATGAGTATTCAACATTTCCGTGTCGCCCTTATTCCCTTTTTTGCGGCA
TTTTGCCTTCCTGTTTTTGCTCACCCAGAAACGCTGGTGAAAGTAAAAGATGCTGAAGATCAGTTGGGTG
CACGAGTGGGTTACATCGAACTGGATCTCAACAGCGGTAAGATCCTTGAGAGTTTTCGCCCCGAAGAACG
TTTTCCAATGATGAGCACTTTTAAAGTTCTGCTATGTGGCGCGGTATTATCCCGTATTGACGCCGGGCAA
GAGCAACTCGGTCGCCGCATACACTATTCTCAGAATGACTTGGTTGAGTACTCACCAGTCACAGAAAAGC
ATCTTACGGATGGCATGACAGTAAGAGAATTATGCAGTGCTGCCATAACCATGAGTGATAACACTGCGGC
CAACTTACTTCTGACAACGATCGGAGGACCGAAGGAGCTAACCGCTTTTTTGCACAACATGGGGGATCAT
GTAACTCGCCTTGATCGTTGGGAACCGGAGCTGAATGAAGCCATACCAAACGACGAGCGTGACACCACGA
TGCCTGTAGCAATGGCAACAACGTTGCGCAAACTATTAACTGGCGAACTACTTACTCTAGCTTCCCGGCA
ACAATTAATAGACTGGATGGAGGCGGATAAAGTTGCAGGACCACTTCTGCGCTCGGCCCTTCCGGCTGGC
TGGTTTATTGCTGATAAATCTGGAGCCGGTGAGCGTGGAAGCCGCGGTATCATTGCAGCACTGGGGCCAG
ATGGTAAGCCCTCCCGTATCGTAGTTATCTACACGACGGGGAGTCAGGCAACTATGGATGAACGAAATAG
ACAGATCGCTGAGATAGGTGCCTCACTGATTAAGCATTGGTAACTGTCAGACCAAGTTTACTCATATATA
CTTTAGATTGATTTAAAACTTCATTTTTAATTTAAAAGGATCTAGGTGAAGATCCTTTTTGATAATCTCA
TGACCAAAATCCCTTAACGTGAGTTTTCGTTCCACTGAGCGTCAGACCCCGTAGAAAAGATCAAAGGATC
TTCTTGAGATCCTTTTTTTCTGCGCGTAATCTGCTGCTTGCAAACAAAAAAACCACCGCTACCAGCGGTG
GTTTGTTTGCCGGATCAAGAGCTACCAACTCTTTTTCCGAAGGTAACTGGCTTCAGCAGAGCGCAGATAC
CAAATACTGTTCTTCTAGTGTAGCCGTAGTTAGGCCACCACTTCAAGAACTCTGTAGCACCGCCTACATA
CCTCGCTCTGCTAATCCTGTTACCAGTGGCTGCTGCCAGTGGCGATAAGTCGTGTCTTACCGGGTTGGAC
TCAAGACGATAGTTACCGGATAAGGCGCAGCGGTCGGGCTGAACGGGGGGTTCGTGCACACAGCCCAGCT
TGGAGCGAACGACCTACACCGAACTGAGATACCTACAGCGTGAGCTATGAGAAAGCGCCACGCTTCCCGA
AGGGAGAAAGGCGGACAGGTATCCGGTAAGCGGCAGGGTCGGAACAGGAGAGCGCACGAGGGAGCTTCCA
GGGGGAAACGCCTGGTATCTTTATAGTCCTGTCGGGTTTCGCCACCTCTGACTTGAGCGTCGATTTTTGT
GATGCTCGTCAGGGGGGCGGAGCCTATGGAAAAACGCCAGCAACGCGGCCTTTTTACGGTTCCTGGCCTT
TTGCTGGCCTTTTGCTCACATGT
Features (pLannotate 1.2.2; 19 found; start..end, strand, type, name):
      1..241     +  promoter       U6 promoter: RNA polymerase III promoter for human U6 snRNA
    251..270     +  misc_feature   HA-L (fragment): left homology arm from intron 1 of the mouse Rosa26 gene (Soriano, 1999)
    271..346     +  misc_RNA       gRNA scaffold: guide RNA scaffold for the Streptococcus pyogenes CRISPR/Cas9 system
    353..396     +  misc_RNA       gRNA scaffold (fragment): guide RNA scaffold for the Streptococcus pyogenes CRISPR/Cas9 system
    443..728     +  enhancer       CMV enhancer: human cytomegalovirus immediate early enhancer; contains an 18-bp deletion relative to the standard CMV enhancer
    730..1007    +  promoter       chicken β-actin promoter: No description available
   1008..1235    +  intron         hybrid intron: hybrid between chicken β-actin (CBA) and minute virus of mice (MMV) introns (Gray et al., 2011)
   1373..2974    +  CDS            Cas9(N): N-terminal portion of Streptococcus pyogenes Cas9 (Zetsche et al., 2015)
   2975..5473    +  CDS            Cas9(C): C-terminal portion of Streptococcus pyogenes Cas9 (Zetsche et al., 2015)
   5474..5521    +  CDS            nucleoplasmin NLS: bipartite nuclear localization signal from nucleoplasmin
   5555..5666    +  polyA_signal   bGH poly(A) signal: bovine growth hormone polyadenylation signal
   5771..5911    +  repeat_region  AAV2 ITR: inverted terminal repeat of adeno-associated virus serotype 2 inverted
   5916..5967    -  misc_feature   bom (fragment): basis of mobility region from pBR322
   5986..6441    +  rep_origin     f1 ori (sequence partly withheld): f1 bacteriophage origin of replication; arrow indicates direction of (+) strand synthesis
   6442..6491    -  misc_feature   bom (fragment): basis of mobility region from pBR322
   6593..6628    -  CDS            rop (fragment): Rop protein, which maintains plasmids at low copy number; rop
   6723..6827    +  promoter       AmpR promoter: bla
   6828..7688    +  CDS            AmpR: β-lactamase; bla; confers resistance to ampicillin, carbenicillin, and related antibiotics
   7859..8447    +  rep_origin     ori: high-copy-number ColE1/pMB1/pBR322/pUC origin of replication
