[The description below was written by a language model from this plasmid's Addgene catalogue record and pLannotate feature annotations shown in this document.]
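Description:
pX330-sgR26 is an all-in-one CRISPR/Cas9 expression plasmid for mammalian cells, built on the pX330-U6-Chimeric_BB-CBh-hSpCas9 backbone and carrying a single guide RNA directed against intron 1 of the mouse ROSA26 (Gt(ROSA)26Sor) locus. The 20-nt spacer was cloned into the backbone's paired BbsI sites, which were destroyed in the process. It sits directly between the human U6 RNA polymerase III promoter and the Streptococcus pyogenes gRNA scaffold. The annotation software labels this short segment as a fragment of a Rosa26 left homology arm, which simply reflects its match to ROSA26 intron 1 sequence; the plasmid carries no homology arms of its own. A second, partial gRNA scaffold annotation follows the first.

Downstream, a hybrid CBh-type promoter (CMV enhancer, chicken β-actin promoter and a hybrid CBA/MVM intron) drives S. pyogenes Cas9. The coding sequence is annotated as contiguous N- and C-terminal portions, so it appears to be a single full-length open reading frame. It ends in a nucleoplasmin bipartite nuclear localization signal and is followed by a bGH polyadenylation signal. A single AAV2 ITR, an f1 origin and small bom/rop fragments are backbone remnants. The plasmid is about 8.5 kb and is propagated in E. coli at high copy from a ColE1/pUC-type origin under ampicillin selection. No mammalian selection marker or reporter is annotated.

According to the record, the plasmid is cotransfected with donor constructs derived from pR26 and pR26-CMVconst. Cas9 cleavage at the ROSA26 safe-harbor site then promotes genomic insertion of the donor cargo in mouse cells.
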