Addgene plasmid #127376: pX330-sgR26
Purpose: Used for contransfection with pR26- and pR26-CMVconst-derived constructs to mediate CRISPR/Cas9 genomic insertion into the murine ROSA26 safe harbor locus.
Depositing lab: Lance Miller. Publication: Transcriptomic Features of T Cell-Barren Tumors Are Conserved Across Diverse Tumor Types. Routh ED, Pullikuth AK, Jin G, Chifman J, Chou JW, D'Agostino RB Jr, Seino KI, Wada H, Print CG, Zhang W, Lu Y, Miller LD. Front Immunol. 2020 Feb 13;11:57. doi: 10.3389/fimmu.2020.00057. eCollection 2020. PubMed 32117236.
Backbone
  Vector backbone: pX330-U6-Chimeric_BB-CBh-hSpCas9
  Backbone manufacturer: Feng Zhang laboratory
  Backbone size w/o insert (bp): 8506
  Total vector size (bp): 8509
  Modifications to backbone: Insertion of gRNA targeting intron 1 of the mouse ROSA26 locus.
  Vector type: Mouse Targeting, CRISPR
Growth in bacteria
  Bacterial resistance: Ampicillin, 100 μg/mL
  Growth temperature: 37°C
  Growth strain: DH5alpha
  Copy number: High Copy
Gene/Insert
  Gene/Insert name: ROSA26
  gRNA/shRNA sequence: ACTCCAGTCTTTCTAGAAGA
  Species: M. musculus (mouse)
  Entrez Gene: Gt(ROSA)26Sor (a.k.a. Gtrgeo26, Gtrosa26, R26, ROSA26, Thumpd3as1)
  Cloning method: Restriction Enzyme; 5′ cloning site BbsI (destroyed during cloning); 3′ cloning site BbsI (destroyed during cloning)
  Sequencing primers: 5′ not available; 3′ tagagccatttgtctgcagaattgg
Resource information
  A portion of this plasmid was derived from a plasmid made by: The backbone vector was received from Addgene (Addgene #42230)
Terms and licenses: Academic/Nonprofit Terms; Industry Terms: Not Available to Industry
How to cite: pX330-sgR26 was a gift from Lance Miller (Addgene plasmid # 127376 ; http://n2t.net/addgene:127376 ; RRID:Addgene_127376)
